Addgene plasmid #218240: pAAV-synmiR-5-mRuby-Pro-EGFP-4×8
Purpose: Expresses EGFP in mammalian cells regulated by a synthetic microRNA-based dosage compensation circuit
Depositing lab: Michael Elowitz. Depositing organization: California Institute of Technology.
Backbone
  Vector backbone: pAAV
  Backbone size w/o insert (bp): 3048
  Total vector size (bp): 5871
  Vector type: Mammalian Expression, AAV, Synthetic Biology
Growth in bacteria
  Bacterial resistance: Ampicillin, 100 μg/mL
  Growth temperature: 37°C
  Growth strain: NEB Stable
  Copy number: High Copy
Gene/Insert
  Gene/Insert name: synPolyA-synmiR5-mRuby-EF1a-CMVe_MeP-EGFP-MRE5_4×8
  Species: H. sapiens (human)
  Cloning method: Restriction Enzyme; 5′ cloning site MluI (not destroyed); 3′ cloning site PspOMI (not destroyed)
  Sequencing primers: 5′ pBR322ori-F; 3′ SV40pA-R
Terms and licenses: Academic/Nonprofit Terms; Industry Terms: Not Available to Industry
How to cite: pAAV-synmiR-5-mRuby-Pro-EGFP-4×8 was a gift from Michael Elowitz (Addgene plasmid # 218240 ; http://n2t.net/addgene:218240 ; RRID:Addgene_218240)
