[The description below was written by a language model from this plasmid's Addgene catalogue record and pLannotate feature annotations shown in this document.]
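Description:
pAAV-synmiR-5-mRuby-Pro-EGFP-4×8 is a 5.9 kb AAV transfer plasmid for mammalian expression that carries a synthetic microRNA-based dosage compensation circuit controlling EGFP. It is maintained in bacteria as a high-copy plasmid through a ColE1/pUC-type origin and selected with ampicillin (β-lactamase under its own promoter). An f1 phage origin is also present. The payload lies between AAV2 inverted terminal repeats, which allow the cassette to be packaged into recombinant AAV. One ITR is annotated in full, while the other is detected only as two short fragments. This may reflect a modified ITR or the difficulty of sequencing and annotating these repeats, and the record does not say which.

The insert consists of two divergently oriented transcription units. On the reverse strand, an EF-1α core promoter drives mRuby3, followed by miR-30a-derived flanking sequence that, going by the insert name, provides the scaffold for the synthetic microRNA synmiR-5. This transcript ends at a short synthetic poly(A) signal. On the forward strand, a CMV enhancer fused to a fragment of the Mecp2 promoter drives EGFP, terminated by an SV40 poly(A) signal. The insert name indicates that the EGFP 3′ UTR carries synmiR-5 response elements (MRE5, "4×8"), although these are not annotated in the feature table and the exact meaning of 4×8 is not stated.

Because the microRNA and its EGFP target are encoded on the same DNA, both should rise together with gene copy number. This is an incoherent feed-forward arrangement in which increased repression offsets higher dosage and buffers EGFP levels, while mRuby3 reports on dosage and microRNA expression. The construct is suited to testing dosage-insensitive transgene expression by transfection or AAV delivery.
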