Features (pLannotate 1.2.2; 18 found; start..end, strand, type, name):
    653..1241    +  rep_origin     ori: high-copy-number ColE1/pMB1/pBR322/pUC origin of replication
   1314..1341    +  repeat_region  AAV2 ITR (fragment): inverted terminal repeat of adeno-associated virus serotype 2 inverted
   1370..1397    +  repeat_region  AAV2 ITR (fragment): inverted terminal repeat of adeno-associated virus serotype 2 inverted
   1447..1495    -  polyA_signal   poly(A) signal: synthetic polyadenylation signal
   1545..1671    -  ncRNA          3' miR-30a: sequence downstream of the 71-nt precursor of the human miR-30a microRNA (Zeng et al., 2002) miRNA
   1875..2585    -  CDS            mRuby3: mRuby3 is a basic (constitutively fluorescent) red fluorescent protein published in 2016, derived from Entacmaea quadricolor. It has low acid sensitivity.
   2607..2818    -  promoter       EF-1α core promoter: core promoter for human elongation factor EF-1α
   2863..3166    +  enhancer       CMV enhancer: human cytomegalovirus immediate early enhancer
   3167..3342    +  promoter       Mecp2 promoter (fragment): promoter for selective expression in neurons (Adachi et al., 2005; Gray et al., 2011)
   3410..4126    +  CDS            EGFP: EGFP is a basic (constitutively fluorescent) green fluorescent protein published in 1996, derived from Aequorea victoria. It is reported to be a rapidly-maturing weak dimer with moderate acid sensitivity.
   4289..4410    +  polyA_signal   SV40 poly(A) signal: SV40 polyadenylation signal
   4436..4576    +  repeat_region  AAV2 ITR: inverted terminal repeat of adeno-associated virus serotype 2 inverted
   4581..4632    -  misc_feature   bom (fragment): basis of mobility region from pBR322
   4651..5106    +  rep_origin     f1 ori (sequence partly withheld): f1 bacteriophage origin of replication; arrow indicates direction of (+) strand synthesis
   5107..5156    -  misc_feature   bom (fragment): basis of mobility region from pBR322
   5258..5293    -  CDS            rop (fragment): Rop protein, which maintains plasmids at low copy number; rop
   5388..5492    +  promoter       AmpR promoter: bla
   5493..482     +  CDS            AmpR (across the origin): β-lactamase; bla; confers resistance to ampicillin, carbenicillin, and related antibiotics
>Addgene plasmid #218240 | pAAV-synmiR-5-mRuby-Pro-EGFP-4×8 | addgene full sequence | sequence record 494332 | Addgene NGS Result
TGAGTGATAACACTGCGGCCAACTTACTTCTGACAACGATCGGAGGACCGAAGGAGCTAACCGCTTTTTT
GCACAACATGGGGGATCATGTAACTCGCCTTGATCGTTGGGAACCGGAGCTGAATGAAGCCATACCAAAC
GACGAGCGTGACACCACGATGCCTGTAGCAATGGCAACAACGTTGCGCAAACTATTAACTGGCGAACTAC
TTACTCTAGCTTCCCGGCAACAATTAATAGACTGGATGGAGGCGGATAAAGTTGCAGGACCACTTCTGCG
CTCGGCCCTTCCGGCTGGCTGGTTTATTGCTGATAAATCTGGAGCCGGTGAGCGTGGGTCTCGCGGTATC
ATTGCAGCACTGGGGCCAGATGGTAAGCCCTCCCGTATCGTAGTTATCTACACGACGGGGAGTCAGGCAA
CTATGGATGAACGAAATAGACAGATCGCTGAGATAGGTGCCTCACTGATTAAGCATTGGTAACTGTCAGA
CCAAGTTTACTCATATATACTTTAGATTGATTTAAAACTTCATTTTTAATTTAAAAGGATCTAGGTGAAG
ATCCTTTTTGATAATCTCATGACCAAAATCCCTTAACGTGAGTTTTCGTTCCACTGAGCGTCAGACCCCG
TAGAAAAGATCAAAGGATCTTCTTGAGATCCTTTTTTTCTGCGCGTAATCTGCTGCTTGCAAACAAAAAA
ACCACCGCTACCAGCGGTGGTTTGTTTGCCGGATCAAGAGCTACCAACTCTTTTTCCGAAGGTAACTGGC
TTCAGCAGAGCGCAGATACCAAATACTGTTCTTCTAGTGTAGCCGTAGTTAGGCCACCACTTCAAGAACT
CTGTAGCACCGCCTACATACCTCGCTCTGCTAATCCTGTTACCAGTGGCTGCTGCCAGTGGCGATAAGTC
GTGTCTTACCGGGTTGGACTCAAGACGATAGTTACCGGATAAGGCGCAGCGGTCGGGCTGAACGGGGGGT
TCGTGCACACAGCCCAGCTTGGAGCGAACGACCTACACCGAACTGAGATACCTACAGCGTGAGCTATGAG
AAAGCGCCACGCTTCCCGAAGGGAGAAAGGCGGACAGGTATCCGGTAAGCGGCAGGGTCGGAACAGGAGA
GCGCACGAGGGAGCTTCCAGGGGGAAACGCCTGGTATCTTTATAGTCCTGTCGGGTTTCGCCACCTCTGA
CTTGAGCGTCGATTTTTGTGATGCTCGTCAGGGGGGCGGAGCCTATGGAAAAACGCCAGCAACGCGGCCT
TTTTACGGTTCCTGGCCTTTTGCTGGCCTTTTGCTCACATGTCCTGCAGGCAGCTGCGCGCTCGCTCGCT
CACTGAGGCCGCCCGGGCGTCGGGCGACCTTTGGTCGCCCGGCCTCAGTGAGCGAGCGAGCGCGCAGAGA
GGGAGTGGCCAACTCCATCACTAGGGGTTCCTGCGGCCGCACGCGTCACACAAAAAACCAACACACAGAT
CTAATGAAAATAAAGATCTTTTATTATTTCTTCCACAAGCCTGCAGGAAAAAGAAAGAGGATGAATGGTC
AGGAAAAGTGATTTAATTTATACCATTTTAATTCAGCTTTGTAAAAATGTATCAAAGAGATAGCAAGGTA
TTCAGTTTTAGTAAACAAGATAATTGCTCGAATTCTAGCCCCTTGAAGTCCGAGGCAGTAGGCATAGCAT
CTATCTAACGGTTTGATACATCTGTGGCTTCACTATCAAACCGTTAGATAGATGCTGCGCTCACTGTCAA
CAGCAATATACCTTCTCGAGCCTTCTGTTGGGTTAAGAAGTCGAAGTAATCCCAGCAAGTGTTTCCAAGA
TGTGCAGGCAACGATTCTGTAAAGTACTGAAGCCTCATTCAAACTTACCTGCTACTTATATAGCTCGTCC
ATGCCACCACCAAGGTTGCTGTATTTGGCAACTGCCACTTCTCTTTGCACTACGTAGGTTTCATTGTCAC
TCTCCTCGATCCTTTCCAGGCGGTGATCAACGGCATGGACACCGGGCATCTTGATGTTCCCGACGGTCTT
TTTTGACCTGTAAGTTGTCACGAAGTTGCAGTGCAGATGGCCACCACCATCAACTTTCAGTGCGATGTCA
GTGTATCCTCTCAGACCACCATCTGCTGGATACATCATCTCTGTATTAGGCTCCCAACCCTTGGTCTTCT
TCTGCATCACGGGACCATTGGAGGGAAAGTTTACCCCTCTGACCTTGACGTTGTAGACGAGCTCGCCATC
CTCAAGGCTGGTGTCCTGCGTGACGGTGACGACTCCACCATCTTCGTATCTCGTAACTCTTTCCCAAGTA
AAACCCTCAGGAAAGGACTGTTTAAAGAAATCAGGGATGTCGGCCGGGTACTTGATAAAGGTACGGCTGC
CATACATGAACGACGTGGCAAGAATGTCAAAGGCAAATGGCAGGGGTCCTCCCTCGATGACTTTGATCCT
CATGGTTTGCACTCCCTCGTACGGTCTGCCTTCTCCTTCACCTGTGCATTTGAATTGGTGGCCGTTGACC
GAACCTTCCATGACCACCTTCATACGCATATTTTCCTTGATCAGCTCTTCGCCCTTAGACACCATGGTGG
CGTCGACTCACGACACCTGTGTTCTGGCGGCAAACCCGTTGCGAAAAAGAACGTTCACGGCGACTACTGC
ACTTATATACGGTTCTCCCCCACCCTCGGGAAAAAGGCGGAGCCAGTACACGACATCACTTTCCCAGTTT
ACCCCGCGCCACCTTCTCTAGGCACCGGTTCAATTGCCGACCCCTCCCCCCAACTTCTCGGGGACTGTGG
GCGATGTGCGCTCTGCCCACTGACGGGCACCGGAGCCCTATGACTTGCATAGCTGCGTATGGCGTTACAT
AACTTACGGTAAATGGCCCGCCTGGCTGACCGCCCAACGACCCCCGCCCATTGACGTCAATAATGACGTA
TGTTCCCATAGTAACGCCAATAGGGACTTTCCATTGACGTCAATGGGTGGAGTATTTACGGTAAACTGCC
CACTTGGCAGTACATCAAGTGTATCATATGCCAAGTACGCCCCCTATTGACGTCAATGACGGTAAATGGC
CCGCCTGGCATTATGCCCAGTACATGACCTTATGGGACTTTCCTACTTGGCAGTACATCTACGTATTAGT
CATCGCTATTACCATGAATTGAGGGCGTCACCGCTAAGGCTCCGCCCCAGCCTGGGCTCCACAACCAATG
AAGGGTAATCTCGACAAAGAGCAAGGGGTGGGGCGCGGGCGCGCAGGTGCAGCAGCACACAGGCTGGTCG
GGAGGGCGGGGCGCGACGTCTGCCGTGCGGGGTCCCGGCATCGGTTGCGCGCGCGCTCCCTCCTCTCGGA
GAGAGGGCTGTGGTAAAACCCGTCCGGAAACCACTTAAGCTTCGCCACCATGGTGAGCAAGGGCGAGGAG
CTGTTCACCGGGGTGGTGCCCATCCTGGTCGAGCTGGACGGCGACGTAAACGGCCACAAGTTCAGCGTGT
CCGGCGAGGGCGAGGGCGATGCCACCTACGGCAAGCTGACCCTGAAGTTCATCTGCACCACCGGCAAGCT
GCCCGTGCCCTGGCCCACCCTCGTGACCACCCTGACCTACGGCGTGCAGTGCTTCAGCCGCTACCCCGAC
CACATGAAGCAGCACGACTTCTTCAAGTCCGCCATGCCCGAAGGCTACGTCCAGGAGCGCACCATCTTCT
TCAAGGACGACGGCAACTACAAGACCCGCGCCGAGGTGAAGTTCGAGGGCGACACCCTGGTGAACCGCAT
CGAGCTGAAGGGCATCGACTTCAAGGAGGACGGCAACATCCTGGGGCACAAGCTGGAGTACAACTACAAC
AGCCACAACGTCTATATCATGGCCGACAAGCAGAAGAACGGCATCAAGGTGAACTTCAAGATCCGCCACA
ACATCGAGGACGGCAGCGTGCAGCTCGCCGACCACTACCAGCAGAACACCCCCATCGGCGACGGCCCCGT
GCTGCTGCCCGACAACCACTACCTGAGCACCCAGTCCGCCCTGAGCAAAGACCCCAACGAGAAGCGCGAT
CACATGGTCCTGCTGGAGTTCGTGACCGCCGCCGGGATCACTCTCGGCATGGACGAGCTGTACAAGTAGT
TCTTTGACCATGAGTAATCTCGGTTTGATACAACAATTCCATGAGTAATCTCGGTTTGATAATCACTTGC
CATGAGTAATCTCGGTTTGATACAACTGGACCATGAGTAATCTCGGTTTGATAACTAGTGAACGGGCCCA
TCGATACCGAGCGCTAGCAACTTGTTTATTGCAGCTTATAATGGTTACAAATAAAGCAATAGCATCACAA
ATTTCACAAATAAAGCATTTTTTTCACTGCATTCTAGTTGTGGTTTGTCCAAACTCATCAATGTATCTTA
TCATGTCTGCGGACCGAGCGGCCGCAGGAACCCCTAGTGATGGAGTTGGCCACTCCCTCTCTGCGCGCTC
GCTCGCTCACTGAGGCCGGGCGACCAAAGGTCGCCCGACGCCCGGGCTTTGCCCGGGCGGCCTCAGTGAG
CGAGCGAGCGCGCAGCTGCCTGCAGGGGCGCCTGATGCGGTATTTTCTCCTTACGCATCTGTGCGGTATT
TCACACCGCATA
[95 nt withheld, positions 4633-4727]
T
[46 nt withheld, positions 4729-4774]
C
[141 nt withheld, positions 4776-4916]
CCTTTGACGTTGGAGTCCACGTTCTTT
[37 nt withheld, positions 4944-4980]
ACTCTATCTCGGGCTATTCTTTTGATTTATAAGGGATTTTGCCGATTTCGGTCTATTGGTTAAAAAATGA
GCTGATTTAACAAAAATTTAACGCGAATTTTAACAAAATATTAACGTTTACAATTTTATGGTGCACTCTC
AGTACAATCTGCTCTGATGCCGCATAGTTAAGCCAGCCCCGACACCCGCCAACACCCGCTGACGCGCCCT
GACGGGCTTGTCTGCTCCCGGCATCCGCTTACAGACAAGCTGTGACCGTCTCCGGGAGCTGCATGTGTCA
GAGGTTTTCACCGTCATCACCGAAACGCGCGAGACGAAAGGGCCTCGTGATACGCCTATTTTTATAGGTT
AATGTCATGATAATAATGGTTTCTTAGACGTCAGGTGGCACTTTTCGGGGAAATGTGCGCGGAACCCCTA
TTTGTTTATTTTTCTAAATACATTCAAATATGTATCCGCTCATGAGACAATAACCCTGATAAATGCTTCA
ATAATATTGAAAAAGGAAGAGTATGAGTATTCAACATTTCCGTGTCGCCCTTATTCCCTTTTTTGCGGCA
TTTTGCCTTCCTGTTTTTGCTCACCCAGAAACGCTGGTGAAAGTAAAAGATGCTGAAGATCAGTTGGGTG
CACGAGTGGGTTACATCGAACTGGATCTCAACAGCGGTAAGATCCTTGAGAGTTTTCGCCCCGAAGAACG
TTTTCCAATGATGAGCACTTTTAAAGTTCTGCTATGTGGCGCGGTATTATCCCGTATTGACGCCGGGCAA
GAGCAACTCGGTCGCCGCATACACTATTCTCAGAATGACTTGGTTGAGTACTCACCAGTCACAGAAAAGC
ATCTTACGGATGGCATGACAGTAAGAGAATTATGCAGTGCTGCCATAACCA
